>Addgene plasmid #133497 | pAV0763 | addgene full sequence | sequence record 263626 | Addgene NGS Result
TCGCGCGTTTCGGTGATGACGGTGAAAACCTCTGACACATGCAGCTCCCGGAGACGGTCACAGCTTGTCT
GTAAGCGGATGCCGGGAGCAGACAAGCCCGTCAGGGCGCGTCAGCGGGTGTTGGCGGGTGTCGGGGCTGG
CTTAACTATGCGGCATCAGAGCAGATTGTACTGAGAGTGCACCATAACCGGGAGAATCCTGAATAATGTG
CTGTGAAGCAGTTGAAAGAAAATTAAAGAACCCAATATAATATGCTATAAAGCAATCAAAAAATAATAGT
AAGAAACCCAAATAAAACCCCGTTGACCATGTTCCCAATTAAATTAACGCATATTAATGCAAAAAATGCA
ATATTAAGACTAGTTATTAAACCGATAATTAGTCTTCAATTATTAAAAGATGTAGTTGATTTGTATTATC
TTTCAATTGCTAATTCTAAATATATTGGAGAATTCAATGAGTTTATGCATTGAAGTTTAAGATAACATTG
GCGCTGATTGCAGCAAAAGTAATCACGCATATAGCTGTAGGACCAAAACGATCATCATATCGGACCGCAT
TATGTTTAAACGTTGCTTTATATATGGATAACGACATATACATTTATTTCTTGAAAAAATAGCAAAGCTA
TATTGATTTTAGCGTATGCTGCTTTAAAGTTGCATTTCACAATGCTTGGAAATGTAACGATGACAGAATT
AATACGATGCAAAACTCAAATAATAAACTGCGCACTAACTCACTACAATAAACAACTTTGAAAAAAAGAT
TCGTTTTTTCAACATTTACCATCTCATTAAGCTGAGCTGCCAAGGTATATACATACTTCATCGAATATGA
GCGAAAAACAGGTTGTAGGGATCCTTGGAGGTGGTCAATTGGGCCGAATGATGGTAGAGGCAGCCCATCG
CTTAAACATCAAATGCATCATCTTGGATGCAGCAAATTCTCCTGCCAAACAAATTGATGGAGGACGTGAG
CACATTGATGCATCATTTACTGACCCCGATGCAATTGTTGAACTGTCTAAGAAGTGCACGTTATTAACAA
CTGAAATTGAGCATATTAACACTGATGCCTTGGCAGCCGTTACGAAATCTGTTGCTGTTGAACCCTCTCC
TGCAACTCTGCGATGCATTCAAGACAAATATCTTCAAAAACAGCATTTACAGGTTTTTAAGATTGCACTT
CCTGAATTTTGCGATGCACCTGACCAGGAAAGTGTTGAAAAAGCAGGCCAAGAGTTTGGTTATCCTTTTG
TACTGAAAAGTAAAACATTGGCTTACGACGGTCGTGGAAATTACGTTGTTCATCAACCATCTGAGATTCC
TACTGCCATCAAAGCACTTGGTGATCGTCCGCTTTATGTTGAAAAGTTCGTTCCTTTCTCCATGGAAATT
GCAGTGATGGTAGTACGCAGTTTAGACGGAAAAGTTTATGCTTATCCTACAACTGAGACCATTCAAAAGG
ATAATGTTTGTCATTTAGTATATGCCCCTGCTCGTCTTCCCTTCTCAATTCAACAGCGTGCTCAAACCCT
TGCCATGGATGCGGTGCGCACTTTTGAAGGCGCTGGTATATATGGTGTAGAGATGTTTGTTTTGCAAGAT
GGTGAGACCATTTTACTCAACGAAATTGCTCCTCGGCCTCACAATTCAGGTCACTACACCATTGAAGCTT
GCCCAACTTCTCAGTTTGAAGCTCACTTACGGGCCATATGTGGTCTTCCTTTCAGCGAAATCAACACCCA
ACTCTCGACTTCCACAACTCATGCGTTGATGGTAAATATTTTAGGTACTGATGATCCTGATTATGTTTCA
AAGATCGCTAAACGTTCTCTGTCCATTCCCGGTGCAACTTTGCATCTTTATGGTAAAGCTGAATCTAGAA
AGGGTCGCAAGATGGGACACGTTACCATCATTTCTGATTCACCTCAAGAATGTGAACGTAGGTATCAGAT
GCTTCTTGACGTCAAAGATCCTGTCGAATCACCTGTTGTTGGTATTATCATGGGTTCGGATTCTGATTTA
AGCAAGATGAAAGATGCTGCCGTCATTTTAGATGAATTCAAGGTGCCTTACGAACTTACTATTGTTTCAG
CTCACCGCACACCAGATCGCATGGTTACTTATGCTCGTACCGCAGCTTCAAGAGGGTTGCGTGTGATTAT
TGCTGGTGCTGGTGGTGCCGCTCATTTGCCTGGTATGGTTGCTGCAATGACACCTCTTCCAGTAATCGGC
GTTCCTGTAAAAGGAAGCACTCTTGACGGAGTTGACTCTCTTCACTCTATTGTTCAGATGCCTCGAGGTG
TCCCTGTCGCCACTGTTGCTATCAATAATAGCCAAAATGCCGGTATTTTAGCCTGTCGTATACTTGCTAC
ATTTCAACCCTCCCTTTTGGCTGCTATGGAGAGCTTTATGGACAATATGAAAGAGATTGTTTTAGAAAAG
GCTGATAAATTAGAAAAAGTTGGTTGGAAAAATTATTCTGCATAGGCGACCATAGACATAACTGTTAAAT
GATTTTGCTTGCTTTTTGTTTTAAATAATATTTTATTTTGAAATTCTAGATTGTAAAATGTATTCTAAAA
AGTGATTAAAAATTAAAAATAAAAACCCCCCGAATAATGTGCTGCGACGCAGCTAGGGCGGTGTGAAATA
CCGCACAGATGCGTAAGGAGAAAATACCGCATCAGGAAATTGTAAGCGTTAATATTTTGTTAAAATTCGC
GTTAAATTTTTGTTAAATCAGCTCATTTTTTAACCAATAGGCCGAAATCGGCAAAATCCCTTATAAATCA
AAAGAATAGACCGAGATAGGGT
[37 nt withheld, positions 2823-2859]
AAAGAACGTGGACTCCAACGTCAAAGG
[49 nt withheld, positions 2887-2935]
T
[91 nt withheld, positions 2937-3027]
G
[124 nt withheld, positions 3029-3152]
CCATTCGCCATTCAGGCTGCGCAACTGTTGGGAAGGGCGATCGGTGCGGGCCTCTTCGCTATTACGCCAG
CTGGCGAAAGGGGGATGTGCTGCAAGGCGATTAAGTTGGGTAACGCCAGGGTTTTCCCAGTCACGACGTT
GTAAAACGACGGCCAGTGAGCGCGCGTAATACGACTCACTATAGGGCGAATTGGGTACCGGGCCCGCTAG
CATGCGAGCTTTGCGTAATTATGTACGGCGTCCTGGGATAGTCGCTGTTTGTTAAAAAAAAGGTGATTCG
CAACTGATGTATGCAGATGGCGATGAGAAAGTAGAGAGAGGTAGTGAAAAAAGATAATGAAATATAGAGA
ACTACGTAACGCTCCACAATAGAACAAATACCGTGCACTAAAGTTTCAAGAAATTTCCGCTTCAATAGGA
AAGAATAAACAAATTAGAATGGTTTGTTGGTACGGGAGAAAGCCGATTACGAACAGTCAAGGCAATGATT
TTGATTGATATGATCAACCAATTTTGATTTTACTAATTCAAAATGAAATCCTATTAATTTCAATCGATAG
CTCGCCCCTTTTACTTACAATTTTTTGAAAGATGTTGTTGGGGGATGAAAAGAGGAGAAATCGAAAGCAA
ACAACTGGCACAATATAGCCGCGAAAAAAAATTTTTTTAATGTAAATATACCGCGTTACTTGACCTTCCT
TTATAAGTAAATTTTTAGTCCTGTGATCTTCCGAGGCAGCATGTGCCGTTTGCATAATTTATGACCAAAT
CCGTTACCCACATATATCATTTGTTTGCCTTGAGCACCCCGGATAAAAGGTTGAAGAGTTGGTTTCCCGA
TATATGGTCCTTACACTAAAGTAAAGGATGCTCAGTAAGCTTCTCCCGTCTAGACTGGAAATAGCGCAAA
AATCATTTGGTATGTATAATCAAATATTACGGAACGGAGTACGACTTAAATTAATTCTATTAACAAATTG
AAAGCGCATAGCTCTTTCAGATATGAAAGTGAAGCAGAAGGTGAGCATTATTCGCACTTAGCAACAGAAA
ATTTGTAACTGACGACCTTGCAAAGGCTTGTAAGGTGAGCTAAGTTCCGCTTCCGTCTACGGTTCTTACC
GTTCTTCTCCTCGTTTCCGTGCGATGCGGTACCGTGTAAAGGCATACCCCGTCTTTTTCTATAACTATTT
TAACGAAACTTGTTGAAGCTTAATCCTCACGAGTTTTCCGTTTGGGTATTTCGTGTGGTTTCGGATGTTT
CAAAAGTTTGGGGTAATCGACATTTGTCCGTTCCCCAGATTTCTGAAGATAATGTTAAGGCTTACCGAAT
CAATAACCTGACGTGTTCATTCGTACATGTGCCATTGTTGTTGACAAAGAATTAACCCCATTTACAAGTA
TGGTGCGGACAACCAATTACTATATTTTTACCAAGGTGGTCCTCCAACAAACGAATCCGTTCAACGACTT
GGGTCACCTTATATAGGTTGATTTGCAAGAAGTTTTGCTTATTCCATCTTTGGACGGTTGTAGCACATAA
GATGTCCATGTTAGTACCCAAATAAAGTATTTTGTTTTAGTTTAGATAATTATATAAAATTAAAACTAAC
TTATCCAACTTAAGCGTGTCAGCAATGCAATCAAGAACTGCTATTATTTATTTACACCTTGACGAGTACA
CCACTTGTCATTCATTTTCGTAACTTTCGGGAGCTACTTTGAGGTTGTTCCTTTCATTCTTTTTTTTTTA
TAAATTTAGTTCCTTTGTTATATTTTATTTTATTGTAATCTAACTTCTGCATCTTCTATCAAAGGGATAT
TTCCCATTGTGCTGAGTACACAATGGGCCTTTGTTAGGTACTCTCCATTGTTGTCCACCATACAAAATGA
AGGGCTTGTCCTCTCTTCAGACACCATTCGGTGCGGTTTCTTTGGCAAAGAATCACTCTTTGGATTTTGT
TTTTTAGAATTCATGGCAAGCGTGTCTAAGGGCGAAGAGCTGATTAAGGAGAACATGCACATGAAGCTGT
ACATGGAGGGCACCGTGGACAACCATCACTTCAAGTGCACATCCGAGGGCGAAGGCAAGCCCTACGAGGG
CACCCAGACCATGAGAATCAAGGTGGTCGAGGGCGGCCCTCTCCCCTTCGCCTTCGACATCCTGGCTACT
AGCTTCCTCTACGGCAGCAAGACCTTCATCAACCACACCCAGGGCATCCCCGACTTCTTCAAGCAGTCCT
TCCCTGAGGGCTTCACATGGGAGAGAGTCACCACATACGAAGACGGGGGCGTGCTGACCGCTACCCAGGA
CACCAGCCTCCAGGACGGCTGCCTCATCTACAACGTCAAGATCAGAGGGGTGAACTTCACATCCAACGGC
CCTGTGATGCAGAAGAAAACACTCGGCTGGGAGGCCTTCACCGAGACGCTGTACCCCGCTGACGGCGGCC
TGGAAGGCAGAAACGACATGGCCCTGAAGCTCGTGGGCGGGAGCCATCTGATCGCAAACGCCAAGACCAC
ATATAGATCCAAGAAACCCGCTAAGAACCTCAAGATGCCTGGCGTCTACTATGTGGACTACAGACTGGAA
AGAATCAAGGAGGCCAACAACGAGACCTACGTCGAGCAGCACGAGGTGGCAGTGGCCAGATACTGCGACC
TCCCTAGCAAACTGGGGCACAAGCTTAATTAAGGCGCGCCACTTCTAAATAAGCGAATTTCTTATGATTT
ATGATTTTTATTATTAAATAAGTTATAAAAAAAATAAGTGTATACAAATTTTAAAGTGACTCTTAGGTTT
TAAAACGAAAATTCTTATTCTTGAGTAACTCTTTCCTGTAGGTCAGGTTGCTTTCTCAGGTATAGTATGA
GGTCGCTCTTATTGACCACACCTCTACCGGCAGATCCGCTAGGGATAACAGGGTAATATAGATCTGTTTA
GCTTGCCTCGTCCCCGCCGGGTCACCCGGCCAGCGACATGGAGGCCCAGAATACCCTCCTTGACAGTCTT
GACGTGCGCAGCTCAGGGGCATGATGTGACTGTCGCCCGTACATTTAGCCCATACATCCCCATGTATAAT
CATTTGCATCCATACATTTTGATGGCCGCACGGCGCGAAGCAAAAATTACGGCTCCTCGCTGCAGACCTG
CGAGCAGGGAAACGCTCCCCTCACAGACGCGTTGAATTGTCCCCACGCCGCGCCCCTGTAGAGAAATATA
AAAGGTTAGGATTTGCCACTGAGGTTCTTCTTTCATATACTTCCTTTTAAAATCTTGCTAGGATACAGTT
CTCACATCACATCCGAACATAAACAACCATGGGTAAGGAAAAGACTCACGTTTCGAGGCCGCGATTAAAT
TCCAACATGGATGCTGATTTATATGGGTATAAATGGGCTCGCGATAATGTCGGGCAATCAGGTGCGACAA
TCTATCGATTGTATGGGAAGCCCGATGCGCCAGAGTTGTTTCTGAAACATGGCAAAGGTAGCGTTGCCAA
TGATGTTACAGATGAGATGGTCAGACTAAACTGGCTGACGGAATTTATGCCTCTTCCGACCATCAAGCAT
TTTATCCGTACTCCTGATGATGCATGGTTACTCACCACTGCGATCCCCGGCAAAACAGCATTCCAGGTAT
TAGAAGAATATCCTGATTCAGGTGAAAATATTGTTGATGCGCTGGCAGTGTTCCTGCGCCGGTTGCATTC
GATTCCTGTTTGTAATTGTCCTTTTAACAGCGATCGCGTATTTCGTCTCGCTCAGGCGCAATCACGAATG
AATAACGGTTTGGTTGATGCGAGTGATTTTGATGACGAGCGTAATGGCTGGCCTGTTGAACAAGTCTGGA
AAGAAATGCATAAGCTTTTGCCATTCTCACCGGATTCAGTCGTCACTCATGGTGATTTCTCACTTGATAA
CCTTATTTTTGACGAGGGGAAATTAATAGGTTGTATTGATGTTGGACGAGTCGGAATCGCAGACCGATAC
CAGGATCTTGCCATCCTATGGAACTGCCTCGGTGAGTTTTCTCCTTCATTACAGAAACGGCTTTTTCAAA
AATATGGTATTGATAATCCTGATATGAATAAATTGCAGTTTCATTTGATGCTCGATGAGTTTTTCTAATC
AGTACTGACAATAAAAAGATTCTTGTTTTCAAGAACTTGTCATTTGTATAGTTTTTTTATATTGTAGTTG
TTCTATTTTAATCAAATGTTAGCGTGATTTATATTTTTTTTCGCCTCGACATCATCTGCCCAGATGCGAA
GTTAAGTGCGCAGAAAGTAATATCATGCGTCAATCGTATGTGAATGCTGGTCGCTATACTGCTGTCGATT
CGATACTAACGCCGCCATCCAGTTTAAACGAGCTCCAGCTTTTGTTCCCTTTAGTGAGGGTTAATTGCGC
GCTTGGCGTAATCATGGTCATAGCTGTTTCCTGTGTGAAATTGTTATCCGCTCACAATTCCACACAACAT
ACGAGCCGGAAGCATAAAGTGTAAAGCCTGGGGTGCCTAATGAGTGAGCTAACTCACATTAATTGCGTTG
CGCTCACTGCCCGCTTTCCAGTCGGGAAACCTGTCGTGCCAGCTGCATTAATGAATCGGCCAACGCGCGG
GGAGAGGCGGTTTGCGTATTGGGCGCTCTTCCGCTTCCTCGCTCACTGACTCGCTGCGCTCGGTCGTTCG
GCTGCGGCGAGCGGTATCAGCTCACTCAAAGGCGGTAATACGGTTATCCACAGAATCAGGGGATAACGCA
GGAAAGAACATGTGAGCAAAAGGCCAGCAAAAGGCCAGGAACCGTAAAAAGGCCGCGTTGCTGGCGTTTT
TCCATAGGCTCCGCCCCCCTGACGAGCATCACAAAAATCGACGCTCAAGTCAGAGGTGGCGAAACCCGAC
AGGACTATAAAGATACCAGGCGTTTCCCCCTGGAAGCTCCCTCGTGCGCTCTCCTGTTCCGACCCTGCCG
CTTACCGGATACCTGTCCGCCTTTCTCCCTTCGGGAAGCGTGGCGCTTTCTCATAGCTCACGCTGTAGGT
ATCTCAGTTCGGTGTAGGTCGTTCGCTCCAAGCTGGGCTGTGTGCACGAACCCCCCGTTCAGCCCGACCG
CTGCGCCTTATCCGGTAACTATCGTCTTGAGTCCAACCCGGTAAGACACGACTTATCGCCACTGGCAGCA
GCCACTGGTAACAGGATTAGCAGAGCGAGGTATGTAGGCGGTGCTACAGAGTTCTTGAAGTGGTGGCCTA
ACTACGGCTACACTAGAAGAACAGTATTTGGTATCTGCGCTCTGCTGAAGCCAGTTACCTTCGGAAAAAG
AGTTGGTAGCTCTTGATCCGGCAAACAAACCACCGCTGGTAGCGGTGGTTTTTTTGTTTGCAAGCAGCAG
ATTACGCGCAGAAAAAAAGGATCTCAAGAAGATCCTTTGATCTTTTCTACGGGGTCTGACGCTCAGTGGA
ACGAAAACTCACGTTAAGGGATTTTGGTCATGAGATTATCAAAAAGGATCTTCACCTAGATCCTTTTAAA
TTAAAAATGAAGTTTTAAATCAATCTAAAGTATATATGAGTAAACTTGGTCTGACAGTTACCAATGCTTA
ATCAGTGAGGCACCTATCTCAGCGATCTGTCTATTTCGTTCATCCATAGTTGCCTGACTCCCCGTCGTGT
AGATAACTACGATACGGGAGGGCTTACCATCTGGCCCCAGTGCTGCAATGATACCGCGAGACCCACGCTC
ACCGGCTCCAGATTTATCAGCAATAAACCAGCCAGCCGGAAGGGCCGAGCGCAGAAGTGGTCCTGCAACT
TTATCCGCCTCCATCCAGTCTATTAATTGTTGCCGGGAAGCTAGAGTAAGTAGTTCGCCAGTTAATAGTT
TGCGCAACGTTGTTGCCATTGCTACAGGCATCGTGGTGTCACGCTCGTCGTTTGGTATGGCTTCATTCAG
CTCCGGTTCCCAACGATCAAGGCGAGTTACATGATCCCCCATGTTGTGCAAAAAAGCGGTTAGCTCCTTC
GGTCCTCCGATCGTTGTCAGAAGTAAGTTGGCCGCAGTGTTATCACTCATGGTTATGGCAGCACTGCATA
ATTCTCTTACTGTCATGCCATCCGTAAGATGCTTTTCTGTGACTGGTGAGTACTCAACCAAGTCATTCTG
AGAATAGTGTATGCGGCGACCGAGTTGCTCTTGCCCGGCGTCAATACGGGATAATACCGCGCCACATAGC
AGAACTTTAAAAGTGCTCATCATTGGAAAACGTTCTTCGGGGCGAAAACTCTCAAGGATCTTACCGCTGT
TGAGATCCAGTTCGATGTAACCCACTCGTGCACCCAACTGATCTTCAGCATCTTTTACTTTCACCAGCGT
TTCTGGGTGAGCAAAAACAGGAAGGCAAAATGCCGCAAAAAAGGGAATAAGGGCGACACGGAAATGTTGA
ATACTCATACTCTTCCTTTTTCAATATTATTGAAGCATTTATCAGGGTTATTGTCTCATGAGCGGATACA
TATTTGAATGTATTTAGAAAAATAAACAAATAGGGGTTCCGCGCACATTTCCCCGAAAAGTGCCACCTGA
CGTCTAAGAAACCATTATTATCATGACATTAACCTATAAAAATAGGCGTATCACGAGGCCCTTTCGTC
Features (pLannotate 1.2.2; 19 found; start..end, strand, type, name):
    137..186     +  misc_feature   bom (fragment): basis of mobility region from pBR322
    466..567     -  CDS            vtc4 (fragment): VTC4_SCHPO - Experimental evidence at protein level: Swiss-Prot protein existence level 1. Component of the vacuolar transporter chaperone (VTC) complex, which plays a role in vacuolar membrane fusion. From Schizosaccharomyces pombe (strain 972 / ATCC 24843) (Fission yeast).
    837..2492    +  CDS            ade6: PUR6_SCHPO - Also known as min1. Protein inferred from homology: Swiss-Prot protein existence level 3. From Schizosaccharomyces pombe (strain 972 / ATCC 24843) (Fission yeast).
   2648..2696    +  misc_feature   bom (fragment): basis of mobility region from pBR322
   2724..3152    -  rep_origin     f1 ori (sequence partly withheld): f1 bacteriophage origin of replication; arrow indicates direction of (+) strand synthesis
   3156..3311    -  CDS            lacZα (fragment): LacZα fragment of β-galactosidase; lacZ fragment
   3319..3337    +  promoter       T7 promoter: promoter for bacteriophage T7 RNA polymerase
   5134..5841    +  CDS            mTagBFP2: mTagBFP2 is a basic (constitutively fluorescent) blue fluorescent protein published in 2011, derived from Entacmaea quadricolor. It is reported to be a very rapidly-maturing monomer with very low acid sensitivity.
   5865..6052    +  terminator     ADH1 terminator: S. cerevisiae ADH1; transcription terminator for the S. cerevisiae alcohol dehydrogenase 1 (ADH1) gene
   6127..7483    +  gene           kanMX: yeast selectable marker conferring kanamycin resistance (Wach et al., 1994)
   7540..7558    -  promoter       T3 promoter: promoter for bacteriophage T3 RNA polymerase
   7603..7619    -  protein_bind   lac operator: The lac repressor binds to the lac operator to inhibit transcription in E. coli. This inhibition can be relieved by adding lactose or isopropyl-β-D-thiogalactopyranoside (IPTG). lac repressor encoded by lacI
   7627..7657    -  promoter       lac promoter: promoter for the E. coli lac operon
   7672..7693    -  protein_bind   CAP binding site: CAP binding activates transcription in the presence of cAMP. E. coli catabolite activator protein
   7706..7798    -  CDS            lacI (fragment): lac repressor; lacI; The lac repressor binds to the lac operator to inhibit transcription in E. coli. This inhibition can be relieved by adding lactose or isopropyl-β-D-thiogalactopyranoside (IPTG).
   7981..8569    -  rep_origin     ori: high-copy-number ColE1/pMB1/pBR322/pUC origin of replication
   8740..9600    -  CDS            AmpR: β-lactamase; bla; confers resistance to ampicillin, carbenicillin, and related antibiotics
   9601..9705    -  promoter       AmpR promoter: bla
   9800..35      +  CDS            rop (fragment) (across the origin): Rop protein, which maintains plasmids at low copy number; rop
