[The description below was written by a language model from this plasmid's Addgene catalogue record and pLannotate feature annotations shown in this document.]
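Description:
pAV0763 is a 9.8 kb stable integration vector for the fission yeast Schizosaccharomyces pombe, built on the pAde6(PmeI) backbone (pAV0356) and catalogued as a yeast expression plasmid. In E. coli it is maintained as a high-copy plasmid through a ColE1/pUC-type origin and selected with ampicillin via the β-lactamase gene. An f1 origin, T7 and T3 promoters, and lac promoter/operator and lacZα remnants reflect a phagemid-type cloning backbone and have no role in yeast. No yeast replication origin is annotated, consistent with a design that depends on chromosomal integration. The feature table shows an S. pombe ade6 coding sequence together with a fragment of the vtc4 gene, which presumably supply homology for targeting to the ade6 locus. The backbone name suggests that a PmeI site is used to linearise the plasmid for this purpose, although the site itself is not annotated.

The payload is the blue fluorescent protein mTagBFP2, followed by the S. cerevisiae ADH1 transcription terminator and a kanMX cassette, which serves as a selectable marker in yeast (conventionally G418 resistance). According to the insert name, expression is driven by a mam1* promoter. This promoter is not annotated in the feature table but presumably occupies the unannotated region upstream of the mTagBFP2 coding sequence, and the record does not explain what the asterisk denotes. The stated purpose is expression of nucleo-cytoplasmic mTagBFP2 specifically in M-cells, one of the two S. pombe mating types. No localisation tag is annotated, in keeping with an untargeted protein that distributes between nucleus and cytoplasm. The construct therefore acts as a mating-type-specific fluorescent marker, useful for distinguishing M cells from their partners in microscopy of mating and cell fusion.
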