Addgene plasmid #133497: pAV0763
Purpose: Expression of nucleo-cytoplasmic mTagBFP2 in M-cells
Depositing lab: Sophie Martin. Depositing organization: Universite de Lausanne (UNIL). Publication: A toolbox of stable integration vectors in the fission yeast Schizosaccharomyces pombe. Vjestica A, Marek M, Nkosi PJ, Merlini L, Liu G, Berard M, Billault-Chaumartin I, Martin SG. J Cell Sci. 2020 Jan 8;133(1). pii: jcs.240754. doi: 10.1242/jcs.240754. PubMed 31801797.
Backbone
  Vector backbone: pAde6PmeI(pAV0356)
  Vector type: Yeast Expression
Growth in bacteria
  Bacterial resistance: Ampicillin, 100 μg/mL
  Growth temperature: 37°C
  Growth strain: DH5alpha
  Copy number: High Copy
Gene/Insert
  Gene/Insert name: pAde6(PmeI)-p(mam1*)-mTagBFP2-terminator(ScADH1)-kanMX
  Species: S. pombe (fission yeast)
  Cloning method: Unknown
Terms and licenses: Academic/Nonprofit Terms; Industry Terms: Not Available to Industry
Depositor comments: Please see the Resource Information section for an annotated Genbank file.
How to cite: pAV0763 was a gift from Sophie Martin (Addgene plasmid # 133497 ; http://n2t.net/addgene:133497 ; RRID:Addgene_133497)
